>Addgene plasmid #144553 | TFORF3077 | addgene full sequence | sequence record 404243 | Addgene NGS Result
TTAATGTAGTCTTATGCAATACTCTTGTAGTCTTGCAACATGGTAACGATGAGTTAGCAACATGCCTTAC
AAGGAGAGAAAAAGCACCGTGCATGCCGATTGGTGGAAGTAAGGTGGTACGATCGTGCCTTATTAGGAAG
GCAACAGACGGGTCTGACATGGATTGGACGAACCACTGAATTGCCGCATTGCAGAGATATTGTATTTAAG
TGCCTAGCTCGATACATAAACGGGTCTCTCTGGTTAGACCAGATCTGAGCCTGGGAGCTCTCTGGCTAAC
TAGGGAACCCACTGCTTAAGCCTCAATAAAGCTTGCCTTGAGTGCTTCAAGTAGTGTGTGCCCGTCTGTT
GTGTGACTCTGGTAACTAGAGATCCCTCAGACCCTTTTAGTCAGTGTGGAAAATCTCTAGCAGTGGCGCC
CGAACAGGGACTTGAAAGCGAAAGGGAAACCAGAGGAGCTCTCTCGACGCAGGACTCGGCTTGCTGAAGC
GCGCACGGCAAGAGGCGAGGGGCGGCGACTGGTGAGTACGCCAAAAATTTTGACTAGCGGAGGCTAGAAG
GAGAGAGATGGGTGCGAGAGCGTCAGTATTAAGCGGGGGAGAATTAGATCGCGATGGGAAAAAATTCGGT
TAAGGCCAGGGGGAAAGAAAAAATATAAATTAAAACATATAGTATGGGCAAGCAGGGAGCTAGAACGATT
CGCAGTTAATCCTGGCCTGTTAGAAACATCAGAAGGCTGTAGACAAATACTGGGACAGCTACAACCATCC
CTTCAGACAGGATCAGAAGAACTTAGATCATTATATAATACAGTAGCAACCCTCTATTGTGTGCATCAAA
GGATAGAGATAAAAGACACCAAGGAAGCTTTAGACAAGATAGAGGAAGAGCAAAACAAAAGTAAGACCAC
CGCACAGCAAGCGGCCGCTGATCTTCAGACCTGGAGGAGGAGATATGAGGGACAATTGGAGAAGTGAATT
ATATAAATATAAAGTAGTAAAAATTGAACCATTAGGAGTAGCACCCACCAAGGCAAAGAGAAGAGTGGTG
CAGAGAGAAAAAAGAGCAGTGGGAATAGGAGCTTTGTTCCTTGGGTTCTTGGGAGCAGCAGGAAGCACTA
TGGGCGCAGCGTCAATGACGCTGACGGTACAGGCCAGACAATTATTGTCTGGTATAGTGCAGCAGCAGAA
CAATTTGCTGAGGGCTATTGAGGCGCAACAGCATCTGTTGCAACTCACAGTCTGGGGCATCAAGCAGCTC
CAGGCAAGAATCCTGGCTGTGGAAAGATACCTAAAGGATCAACAGCTCCTGGGGATTTGGGGTTGCTCTG
GAAAACTCATTTGCACCACTGCTGTGCCTTGGAATGCTAGTTGGAGTAATAAATCTCTGGAACAGATTTG
GAATCACACGACCTGGATGGAGTGGGACAGAGAAATTAACAATTACACAAGCTTAATACACTCCTTAATT
GAAGAATCGCAAAACCAGCAAGAAAAGAATGAACAAGAATTATTGGAATTAGATAAATGGGCAAGTTTGT
GGAATTGGTTTAACATAACAAATTGGCTGTGGTATATAAAATTATTCATAATGATAGTAGGAGGCTTGGT
AGGTTTAAGAATAGTTTTTGCTGTACTTTCTATAGTGAATAGAGTTAGGCAGGGATATTCACCATTATCG
TTTCAGACCCACCTCCCAACCCCGAGGGGACCCATGCATTGCATCTCAATTAGTCAGCAACCAGGTGTGG
AAAGTCCCCAGGCTCCCCAGCAGGCAGAAGTATGCAAAGCATGCGTCTCAATTAGTCAGCAACCATAGTC
CCGCCCCTAACTCCGCCCATCCCGCCCCTAACTCCGCCCAGTTCCGCCCATTCTCCGCCCCATGGCTGAC
TAATTTTTTTTATTTATGCAGAGGCCGAGGCCGCCTCGGCCTCTGAGCTATTCCAGAAGTAGTGAGGAGG
CTTTTTTGGAGGCCTAGGCTTTTGCAAAAAGCTTTCTAGAGGTACCACCGGAGCTTACCATGACCGAGTA
CAAGCCCACGGTGCGCCTCGCCACCCGCGACGACGTCCCCAGGGCCGTACGCACCCTCGCCGCCGCGTTC
GCCGACTACCCCGCCACGCGCCACACCGTCGATCCGGACCGCCACATCGAGCGGGTCACCGAGCTGCAAG
AACTCTTCCTCACGCGCGTCGGGCTCGACATCGGCAAGGTGTGGGTCGCGGACGACGGCGCCGCCGTGGC
GGTCTGGACCACGCCGGAGAGCGTCGAAGCGGGGGCGGTGTTCGCCGAGATCGGCCCGCGCATGGCCGAG
TTGAGCGGTTCCCGGCTGGCCGCGCAGCAACAGATGGAAGGCCTCCTGGCGCCGCACCGGCCCAAGGAGC
CCGCGTGGTTCCTGGCCACCGTCGGCGTCTCGCCCGACCACCAGGGCAAGGGTCTGGGCAGCGCCGTCGT
GCTCCCCGGAGTGGAGGCGGCCGAGCGCGCCGGGGTGCCCGCCTTCCTGGAGACCTCCGCGCCCCGCAAC
CTCCCCTTCTACGAGCGGCTCGGCTTCACCGTCACCGCCGACGTCGAGGTGCCCGAAGGACCGCGCACCT
GGTGCATGACCCGCAAGCCCGGTGCCAGTTAACGAATTCTAGATCTTGAGACAAATGGCAGTATTCATCC
ACAATTTTAAAAGAAAAGGGGGGATTGGGGGGTACAGTGCAGGGGAAAGAATAGTAGACATAATAGCAAC
AGACATACAAACTAAAGAATTACAAAAACAAATTACAAAAATTCAAAATTTTCGGGTTTATTACAGGGAC
AGCAGAGATCCACTTTGGCGCCGGCTCGAGGCCTGCAGGTGCAAAGATGGATAAAGTTTTAAACAGAGAG
GAATCTTTGCAGCTAATGGACCTTCTAGGTCTTGAAAGGAGTGGGAATTGGCTCCGGTGCCCGTCAGTGG
GCAGAGCGCACATCGCCCACAGTCCCCGAGAAGTTGGGGGGAGGGGTCGGCAATTGAACCGGTGCCTAGA
GAAGGTGGCGCGGGGTAAACTGGGAAAGTGATGTCGTGTACTGGCTCCGCCTTTTTCCCGAGGGTGGGGG
AGAACCGTATATAAGTGCAGTAGTCGCCGTGAACGTTCTTTTTCGCAACGGGTTTGCCGCCAGAACACAG
GTAAGTGCCGTGTGTGGTTCCCGCGGGCCTGGCCTCTTTACGGGTTATGGCCCTTGCGTGCCTTGAATTA
CTTCCACCTGGCTGCAGTACGTGATTCTTGATCCCGAGCTTCGGGTTGGAAGTGGGTGGGAGAGTTCGAG
GCCTTGCGCTTAAGGAGCCCCTTCGCCTCGTGCTTGAGTTGAGGCCTGGCCTGGGCGCTGGGGCCGCCGC
GTGCGAATCTGGTGGCACCTTCGCGCCTGTCTCGCTGCTTTCGATAAGTCTCTAGCCATTTAAAATTTTT
GATGACCTGCTGCGACGCTTTTTTTCTGGCAAGATAGTCTTGTAAATGCGGGCCAAGATCTGCACACTGG
TATTTCGGTTTTTGGGGCCGCGGGCGGCGACGGGGCCCGTGCGTCCCAGCGCACATGTTCGGCGAGGCGG
GGCCTGCGAGCGCGGCCACCGAGAATCGGACGGGGGTAGTCTCAAGCTGGCCGGCCTGCTCTGGTGCCTG
GCCTCGCGCCGCCGTGTATCGCCCCGCCCTGGGCGGCAAGGCTGGCCCGGTCGGCACCAGTTGCGTGAGC
GGAAAGATGGCCGCTTCCCGGCCCTGCTGCAGGGAGCTCAAAATGGAGGACGCGGCGCTCGGGAGAGCGG
GCGGGTGAGTCACCCACACAAAGGAAAAGGGCCTTTCCGTCCTCAGCCGTCGCTTCATGTGACTCCACGG
AGTACCGGGCGCCGTCCAGGCACCTCGATTAGTTCTCGAGCTTTTGGAGTACGTCGTCTTTAGGTTGGGG
GGAGGGGTTTTATGCGATGGAGTTTCCCCACACTGAGTGGGTGGAGACTGAAGTTAGGCCAGCTTGGCAC
TTGATGTAATTCTCCTTGGAATTTGCCCTTTTTGAGTTTGGATCTTGGTTCATTCTCAAGCCTCAGACAG
TGGTTCAAAGTTTTTTTCTTCCATTTCAGGTGTCGTGAGGCTAGCATCGATTGATCAACAAGTTTGTACA
AAAAAGTTGGCATGACTGACTCCAAGTATTTCACAACCAATAAAAAAGGAGAAATATTTGAACTAAAAGC
TGAACTCAACAATGAAAAGAAAGAAAAGAGAAAGGAGGCTGTGAAGAAAGTGATTGCTGCTATGACCGTG
GGGAAGGATGTTAGTTCTCTCTTTCCAGACGTAGTGAACTGTATGCAGACTGACAATCTGGAACTAAAGA
AGCTTGTGTATCTCTACTTGATGAACTACGCCAAGAGTCAGCCAGACATGGCCATCATGGCTGTAAACAG
CTTTGTGAAGGACTGTGAAGATCCTAATCCTTTGATTCGAGCCTTGGCAGTCAGAACCATGGGGTGCATC
CGGGTAGACAAAATTACAGAATATCTCTGTGAGCCGCTCCGCAAGTGCTTGAAGGATGAGGATCCCTATG
TTCGGAAAACAGCAGCAGTCTGCGTGGCAAAACTCCATGATATCAATGCCCAAATGGTGGAAGATCAGGG
ATTTCTGGATTCTCTACGGGATCTCATAGCAGATTCAAATCCAATGGTGGTGGCTAATGCCGTAGCGGCA
TTATCTGAAATCAGTGAGTCTCACCCAAACAGCAACTTACTTGATCTGAACCCACAGAACATTAATAAGC
TGCTGACAGCCCTGAATGAATGCACTGAATGGGGCCAGATTTTCATCCTGGACTGCCTGTCTAATTACAA
CCCTAAAGATGATCGGGAGGCTCAGAGCATCTGTGAGCGGGTAACTCCCCGGCTATCCCATGCCAACTCA
GCAGTGGTGCTTTCAGCGGTAAAAGTCCTAATGAAGTTTCTAGAATTGTTACCTAAGGATTCTGACTACT
ACAATATGCTGCTGAAGAAGTTAGCCCCTCCACTTGTCACTTTGCTGTCTGGGGAGCCAGAAGTGCAGTA
TGTCGCCCTGAGGAACATCAACTTAATTGTCCAGAAAAGGCCTGAAATCTTGAAGCAGGAAATCAAAGTC
TTCTTTGTGAAGTACAATGATCCCATCTATGTTAAACTAGAGAAGTTGGACATCATGATTCGTTTGGCAT
CTCAAGCCAACATTGCTCAGGTTCTGGCAGAACTGAAAGAATATGCTACAGAGGTGGATGTTGACTTTGT
TCGAAAAGCTGTGCGGGCCATTGGACGGTGTGCCATCAAGGTGGAGCAATCTGCAGAGCGCTGTGTAAGC
ACATTGCTTGATCTAATCCAGACCAAAGTGAATTATGTGGTCCAAGAAGCAATTGTTGTCATCAGGGACA
TCTTCCGCAAATACCCCAACAAGTATGAAAGTATCATCGCCACTCTGTGTGAGAACTTAGACTCGCTGGA
TGAGCCAGATGCTCGAGCAGCTATGATTTGGATTGTGGGAGAATATGCTGAAAGAATTGACAATGCAGAT
GAGTTACTAGAAAGCTTCCTGGAGGGTTTTCACGATGAAAGCACCCAGGTGCAGCTCACTCTGCTTACTG
CCATAGTGAAGCTGTTTCTCAAGAAACCATCAGAAACACAGGAGCTAGTCCAGCAGGTCTTGAGTTTGGC
AACACAGGATTCTGATAATCCTGACCTTCGAGACCGGGGCTATATTTATTGGCGCCTTCTCTCAACTGAC
CCTGTTACAGCTAAAGAAGTAGTCTTGTCTGAGAAGCCACTGATCTCTGAGGAGACGGACCTTATTGAGC
CAACTCTGCTGGATGAGCTAATCTGCCACATTGGTTCTTTGGCCTCTGTGTATCATAAGCCTCCCAATGC
TTTTGTGGAAGGAAGTCATGGAATTCATCGTAAACACTTGCCAATTCATCATGGGAGCACTGATGCAGGT
GACAGCCCTGTTGGCACTACCACTGCAACGAACCTGGAACAGCCTCAGGTTATCCCCTCTCAAGGTGATC
TTCTAGGGGATCTTTTAAACCTTGACCTCGGTCCCCCAGTCAATGTGCCACAGGTGTCCTCCATGCAGAT
GGGAGCAGTGGATCTCCTAGGAGGAGGACTAGATAGTCTGCTTGGCAGTGACCTTGGCGGGGGCATTGGA
GGAAGTCCGGCAGTGGGACAATCCTTCATCCCATCATCGGTCCCTGCAACCTTTGCTCCTTCACCTACAC
CTGCTGTGGTCAGCAGTGGACTGAATGACCTGTTTGAACTCTCCACAGGGATAGGCATGGCACCTGGTGG
ATATGTGGCTCCTAAGGCTGTCTGGCTACCTGCAGTAAAGGCTAAAGGCTTGGAGATTTCCGGAACATTT
ACTCACCGCCAAGGGCACATCTATATGGAAATGAACTTCACCAATAAAGCTCTGCAGCACATGACAGATT
TTGCAATCCAGTTTAACAAAAATAGCTTTGGTGTCATCCCCAGCACTCCTCTGGCCATCCATACACCACT
GATGCCAAACCAGAGCATTGATGTCTCCCTGCCTCTCAATACCTTGGGCCCAGTCATGAAGATGGAACCT
CTGAATAACCTCCAGGTGGCTGTGAAAAACAATATCGATGTCTTCTACTTCAGCTGCCTCATCCCACTCA
ATGTGCTTTTTGTAGAAGATGGCAAAATGGAGCGCCAGGTCTTCCTTGCAACATGGAAGGATATTCCCAA
TGAAAATGAACTTCAGTTTCAGATTAAGGAATGTCATTTAAATGCTGACACTGTTTCCAGCAAGTTGCAA
AACAACAATGTTTATACTATTGCCAAGAGGAATGTGGAAGGGCAGGACATGCTGTACCAATCCCTGAAGC
TCACTAATGGCATTTGGATTTTGGCCGAACTACGTATCCAGCCAGGAAACCCCAATTACACGCTGTCACT
GAAGTGTAGAGCTCCTGAAGTCTCTCAATACATCTATCAGGTCTACGACAGCATTTTGAAAAACTACCCA
ACTTTCTTGTACAAAGTGGTTGATATCGGTAAGCCTATCCCTAACCCTCTCCTCGGTCTCGATTCTACGT
AGTAATGAACTAGTCCGTAACTTGAAAGTATTTCGATTTCTTGGCTTTATATATCTTGTGGAAAGGACGA
CGAGCACTCCCATAGAACCCCGCGACGCGTTAAGTCGACAATCAACCTCTGGATTACAAAATTTGTGAAA
GATTGACTGGTATTCTTAACTATGTTGCTCCTTTTACGCTATGTGGATACGCTGCTTTAATGCCTTTGTA
TCATGCTATTGCTTCCCGTATGGCTTTCATTTTCTCCTCCTTGTATAAATCCTGGTTGCTGTCTCTTTAT
GAGGAGTTGTGGCCCGTTGTCAGGCAACGTGGCGTGGTGTGCACTGTGTTTGCTGACGCAACCCCCACTG
GTTGGGGCATTGCCACCACCTGTCAGCTCCTTTCCGGGACTTTCGCTTTCCCCCTCCCTATTGCCACGGC
GGAACTCATCGCCGCCTGCCTTGCCCGCTGCTGGACAGGGGCTCGGCTGTTGGGCACTGACAATTCCGTG
GTGTTGTCGGGGAAATCATCGTCCTTTCCTTGGCTGCTCGCCTGTGTTGCCACCTGGATTCTGCGCGGGA
CGTCCTTCTGCTACGTCCCTTCGGCCCTCAATCCAGCGGACCTTCCTTCCCGCGGCCTGCTGCCGGCTCT
GCGGCCTCTTCCGCGTCTTCGCCTTCGCCCTCAGACGAGTCGGATCTCCCTTTGGGCCGCCTCCCCGCGT
CGACTTTAAGACCAATGACTTACAAGGCAGCTGTAGATCTTAGCCACTTTTTAAAAGAAAAGGGGGGACT
GGAAGGGCTAATTCACTCCCAACGAAGACAAGATCTGCTTTTTGCTTGTACTGGGTCTCTCTGGTTAGAC
CAGATCTGAGCCTGGGAGCTCTCTGGCTAACTAGGGAACCCACTGCTTAAGCCTCAATAAAGCTTGCCTT
GAGTGCTTCAAGTAGTGTGTGCCCGTCTGTTGTGTGACTCTGGTAACTAGAGATCCCTCAGACCCTTTTA
GTCAGTGTGGAAAATCTCTAGCAGTACGTATAGTAGTTCATGTCATCTTATTATTCAGTATTTATAACTT
GCAAAGAAATGAATATCAGAGAGTGAGAGGAACTTGTTTATTGCAGCTTATAATGGTTACAAATAAAGCA
ATAGCATCACAAATTTCACAAATAAAGCATTTTTTTCACTGCATTCTAGTTGTGGTTTGTCCAAACTCAT
CAATGTATCTTATCATGTCTGGCTCTAGCTATCCCGCCCCTAACTCCGCCCATCCCGCCCCTAACTCCGC
CCAGTTCCGCCCATTCTCCGCCCCATGGCTGACTAATTTTTTTTATTTATGCAGAGGCCGAGGCCGCCTC
GGCCTCTGAGCTATTCCAGAAGTAGTGAGGAGGCTTTTTTGGAGGCCTAGGGACGTACCCAATTCGCCCT
ATAGTGAGTCGTATTACGCGCGCTCACTGGCCGTCGTTTTACAACGTCGTGACTGGGAAAACCCTGGCGT
TACCCAACTTAATCGCCTTGCAGCACATCCCCCTTTCGCCAGCTGGCGTAATAGCGAAGAGGCCCGCACC
GATCGCCCTTCCCAACAGTTGCGCAGCCTGAATGGCGAATGGG
[124 nt withheld, positions 8654-8777]
C
[91 nt withheld, positions 8779-8869]
A
[49 nt withheld, positions 8871-8919]
CCTTTGACGTTGGAGTCCACGTTCTTT
[37 nt withheld, positions 8947-8983]
ACCCTATCTCGGTCTATTCTTTTGATTTATAAGGGATTTTGCCGATTTCGGCCTATTGGTTAAAAAATGA
GCTGATTTAACAAAAATTTAACGCGAATTTTAACAAAATATTAACGCTTACAATTTAGGTGGCACTTTTC
GGGGAAATGTGCGCGGAACCCCTATTTGTTTATTTTTCTAAATACATTCAAATATGTATCCGCTCATGAG
ACAATAACCCTGATAAATGCTTCAATAATATTGAAAAAGGAAGAGTATGAGTATTCAACATTTCCGTGTC
GCCCTTATTCCCTTTTTTGCGGCATTTTGCCTTCCTGTTTTTGCTCACCCAGAAACGCTGGTGAAAGTAA
AAGATGCTGAAGATCAGTTGGGTGCACGAGTGGGTTACATCGAACTGGATCTCAACAGCGGTAAGATCCT
TGAGAGTTTTCGCCCCGAAGAACGTTTTCCAATGATGAGCACTTTTAAAGTTCTGCTATGTGGCGCGGTA
TTATCCCGTATTGACGCCGGGCAAGAGCAACTCGGTCGCCGCATACACTATTCTCAGAATGACTTGGTTG
AGTACTCACCAGTCACAGAAAAGCATCTTACGGATGGCATGACAGTAAGAGAATTATGCAGTGCTGCCAT
AACCATGAGTGATAACACTGCGGCCAACTTACTTCTGACAACGATCGGAGGACCGAAGGAGCTAACCGCT
TTTTTGCACAACATGGGGGATCATGTAACTCGCCTTGATCGTTGGGAACCGGAGCTGAATGAAGCCATAC
CAAACGACGAGCGTGACACCACGATGCCTGTAGCAATGGCAACAACGTTGCGCAAACTATTAACTGGCGA
ACTACTTACTCTAGCTTCCCGGCAACAATTAATAGACTGGATGGAGGCGGATAAAGTTGCAGGACCACTT
CTGCGCTCGGCCCTTCCGGCTGGCTGGTTTATTGCTGATAAATCTGGAGCCGGTGAGCGTGGGTCTCGCG
GTATCATTGCAGCACTGGGGCCAGATGGTAAGCCCTCCCGTATCGTAGTTATCTACACGACGGGGAGTCA
GGCAACTATGGATGAACGAAATAGACAGATCGCTGAGATAGGTGCCTCACTGATTAAGCATTGGTAACTG
TCAGACCAAGTTTACTCATATATACTTTAGATTGATTTAAAACTTCATTTTTAATTTAAAAGGATCTAGG
TGAAGATCCTTTTTGATAATCTCATGACCAAAATCCCTTAACGTGAGTTTTCGTTCCACTGAGCGTCAGA
CCCCGTAGAAAAGATCAAAGGATCTTCTTGAGATCCTTTTTTTCTGCGCGTAATCTGCTGCTTGCAAACA
AAAAAACCACCGCTACCAGCGGTGGTTTGTTTGCCGGATCAAGAGCTACCAACTCTTTTTCCGAAGGTAA
CTGGCTTCAGCAGAGCGCAGATACCAAATACTGTTCTTCTAGTGTAGCCGTAGTTAGGCCACCACTTCAA
GAACTCTGTAGCACCGCCTACATACCTCGCTCTGCTAATCCTGTTACCAGTGGCTGCTGCCAGTGGCGAT
AAGTCGTGTCTTACCGGGTTGGACTCAAGACGATAGTTACCGGATAAGGCGCAGCGGTCGGGCTGAACGG
GGGGTTCGTGCACACAGCCCAGCTTGGAGCGAACGACCTACACCGAACTGAGATACCTACAGCGTGAGCT
ATGAGAAAGCGCCACGCTTCCCGAAGGGAGAAAGGCGGACAGGTATCCGGTAAGCGGCAGGGTCGGAACA
GGAGAGCGCACGAGGGAGCTTCCAGGGGGAAACGCCTGGTATCTTTATAGTCCTGTCGGGTTTCGCCACC
TCTGACTTGAGCGTCGATTTTTGTGATGCTCGTCAGGGGGGCGGAGCCTATGGAAAAACGCCAGCAACGC
GGCCTTTTTACGGTTCCTGGCCTTTTGCTGGCCTTTTGCTCACATGTTCTTTCCTGCGTTATCCCCTGAT
TCTGTGGATAACCGTATTACCGCCTTTGAGTGAGCTGATACCGCTCGCCGCAGCCGAACGACCGAGCGCA
GCGAGTCAGTGAGCGAGGAAGCGGAAGAGCGCCCAATACGCAAACCGCCTCTCCCCGCGCGTTGGCCGAT
TCATTAATGCAGCTGGCACGACAGGTTTCCCGACTGGAAAGCGGGCAGTGAGCGCAACGCAATTAATGTG
AGTTAGCTCACTCATTAGGCACCCCAGGCTTTACACTTTATGCTTCCGGCTCGTATGTTGTGTGGAATTG
TGAGCGGATAACAATTTCACACAGGAAACAGCTATGACCATGATTACGCCAAGCGCGCAATTAACCCTCA
CTAAAGGGAACAAAAGCTGGAGCTGCAAGC
Features (pLannotate 1.2.2; 34 found; start..end, strand, type, name):
      5..231     +  promoter       RSV promoter: Rous sarcoma virus enhancer/promoter
    232..412     +  LTR            5' LTR (truncated): truncated 5' long terminal repeat (LTR) from HIV-1
    459..584     +  misc_feature   HIV-1 Ψ: packaging signal of human immunodeficiency virus type 1
    568..931     +  CDS            HIV-1 gag (fragment): gag protein from human immunodeficiency virus 1; gag
   1077..1310    +  misc_feature   RRE: The Rev response element (RRE) of HIV-1 allows for Rev-dependent mRNA export from the nucleus to the cytoplasm.
   1687..1713    +  CDS            Rev (fragment): human immunodeficiency virus 1 (HIV-1) Rev protein; rev; enhances nuclear export of unspliced and incompletely spliced viral mRNAs
   1720..1743    +  promoter       SV40 promoter (fragment): SV40 early promoter
   1744..1815    +  promoter       SV40 promoter (fragment): SV40 enhancer and early promoter
   1839..1974    +  rep_origin     SV40 ori: SV40 origin of replication
   2020..2616    +  CDS            PuroR (fragment): puromycin N-acetyltransferase; pac from Streptomyces; confers resistance to puromycin
   2665..2782    +  misc_feature   cPPT/CTS: central polypurine tract and central termination sequence of HIV-1
   2847..2913    +  CDS            small t antigen (fragment): SV40 (simian virus 40) small t antigen
   2920..4098    +  promoter       EF-1α promoter: strong constitutive promoter for human elongation factor EF-1α
   4119..4136    +  protein_bind   attB1 (fragment): mutant version of attB; core recombination site for the Gateway® BP reaction BP Clonase™
   4142..6994    +  CDS            AP2B1: AP2B1_HUMAN - Also known as ADTB2, CLAPB1. Experimental evidence at protein level: Swiss-Prot protein existence level 1. Component of the adaptor protein complex 2 (AP-2). Adaptor protein complexes function in protein transport via transport vesicles in different membrane traffic pathways. Adaptor protein complexes are vesicle coat components and appear to be involved in cargo selection and vesicle formation. AP-2 is involved in clathrin-dependent endocytosis in which cargo proteins are incorporated into vesicles surrounded by clathrin (clathrin-coated vesicles, CCVs) which are destined for fu
   6996..7020    -  protein_bind   attB2: mutant version of attB; recombination site for the Gateway® BP reaction BP Clonase™
   7028..7069    +  CDS            V5 tag: epitope tag from simian virus 5
   7085..7138    +  promoter       U6 promoter (fragment): RNA polymerase III promoter for human U6 snRNA
   7180..7768    +  misc_feature   WPRE: woodchuck hepatitis virus posttranscriptional regulatory element
   7819..7838    +  misc_feature   cPPT/CTS (fragment): central polypurine tract and central termination sequence of HIV-1
   7840..8073    +  LTR            3' LTR (ΔU3): self-inactivating 3' long terminal repeat (LTR) from HIV-1
   8151..8272    +  polyA_signal   SV40 poly(A) signal: SV40 polyadenylation signal
   8312..8447    +  rep_origin     SV40 ori: SV40 origin of replication
   8468..8486    -  promoter       T7 promoter: promoter for bacteriophage T7 RNA polymerase
   8494..8649    +  CDS            lacZα (fragment): LacZα fragment of β-galactosidase; lacZ fragment
   8654..9082    +  rep_origin     f1 ori (sequence partly withheld): f1 bacteriophage origin of replication; arrow indicates direction of (+) strand synthesis
   9135..9239    +  promoter       AmpR promoter: bla
   9240..10100   +  CDS            AmpR: β-lactamase; bla; confers resistance to ampicillin, carbenicillin, and related antibiotics
  10271..10859   +  rep_origin     ori: high-copy-number ColE1/pMB1/pBR322/pUC origin of replication
  11042..11134   +  CDS            lacI (fragment): lac repressor; lacI; The lac repressor binds to the lac operator to inhibit transcription in E. coli. This inhibition can be relieved by adding lactose or isopropyl-β-D-thiogalactopyranoside (IPTG).
  11147..11168   +  protein_bind   CAP binding site: CAP binding activates transcription in the presence of cAMP. E. coli catabolite activator protein
  11183..11213   +  promoter       lac promoter: promoter for the E. coli lac operon
  11217..11239   +  protein_bind   lac operator (fragment): The lac repressor binds to the lac operator to inhibit transcription in E. coli. This inhibition can be relieved by adding lactose or isopropyl-β-D-thiogalactopyranoside (IPTG). lac repressor encoded by lacI
  11282..11300   +  promoter       T3 promoter: promoter for bacteriophage T3 RNA polymerase
