[The description below was written by a language model from this plasmid's Addgene catalogue record and pLannotate feature annotations shown in this document.]
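Description:
TFORF3077 is a third-generation-style, self-inactivating lentiviral expression plasmid built on the pLX_TRC317 backbone, one member of a barcoded library of human transcription factor ORFs intended for pooled overexpression screens. It is maintained in E. coli through a high-copy ColE1/pUC-type origin with ampicillin resistance (AmpR under its own promoter). An f1 origin and remnants of lac/lacZα cloning sequences flanked by T7 and T3 promoters are also present in the bacterial backbone. The depositor notes a risk of recombination, as is common for LTR-containing plasmids.

The viral genome is transcribed in packaging cells from an RSV promoter fused to a truncated HIV-1 5' LTR, followed by the Ψ packaging signal, a gag fragment, the RRE for Rev-dependent nuclear export, and a cPPT/CTS. It ends in a ΔU3 3' LTR, which inactivates LTR promoter activity after integration, with an SV40 poly(A) signal downstream. Two cassettes lie inside the transfer region. An SV40 early promoter drives puromycin N-acetyltransferase for selecting transduced mammalian cells. The EF-1α promoter drives the human AP2B1 ORF (beta subunit of the AP-2 adaptor complex of clathrin-mediated endocytosis), inserted by Gateway cloning between attB1 and attB2 and followed by a C-terminal V5 epitope tag for detection. A WPRE downstream enhances transcript expression. The catalogue entry describes a unique 24-bp barcode for identifying the ORF in pooled screens. The feature table does not annotate it, so its exact position is not stated. The annotated sequence length matches the sum of the stated backbone and insert sizes.
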