Addgene plasmid #144553: TFORF3077
Purpose: Lentiviral vector for overexpressing transcription factor ORFs with unique 24-bp barcodes. Barcodes facilitate identification of transcription factors in pooled screens.
Depositing lab: Feng Zhang. Depositing organization: Broad Institute. Publication: A transcription factor atlas of directed differentiation. Joung J, Ma S, Tay T, Geiger-Schuller KR, Kirchgatterer PC, Verdine VK, Guo B, Arias-Garcia MA, Allen WE, Singh A, Kuksenko O, Abudayyeh OO, Gootenberg JS, Fu Z, Macrae RK, Buenrostro JD, Regev A, Zhang F. Cell. 2023 Jan 5;186(1):209-229.e26. doi: 10.1016/j.cell.2022.11.026. PubMed 36608654.
Backbone
  Vector backbone: pLX_TRC317
  Backbone manufacturer: Broad Institute Genetic Perturbation Platform
  Backbone size w/o insert (bp): 8264
  Vector type: Mammalian Expression, Lentiviral
  Selectable markers: Puromycin
Growth in bacteria
  Bacterial resistance: Ampicillin, 100 μg/mL
  Growth temperature: 37°C
  Growth strain: NEB Stable
  Copy number: High Copy
Gene/Insert
  Gene/Insert name: AP2B1
  Species: H. sapiens (human)
  Insert size (bp): 3059
  Entrez Gene: AP2B1 (a.k.a. ADTB2, AP105B, AP2-BETA, CLAPB1)
  Promoter: EF1a
  Tag / fusion protein: V5 (C terminal on insert)
  Cloning method: Gateway Cloning
  Sequencing primers: 5′ GGGTGGAGACTGAAGTTAGGCCAG; 3′ CACATAGCGTAAAAGGAGCAACATAG
Resource information
  A portion of this plasmid was derived from a plasmid made by: Broad Institute Genetic Perturbation Platform
Terms and licenses: Academic/Nonprofit Terms; Industry Terms: Not Available to Industry
Depositor comments: NM_001030006.1 Please test multiple small colonies in case of plasmid recombination. To make this collection available in a timely manner, a portion of this collection was not fully sequenced by Addgene. If an Addgene verified full plasmid sequence is not available, please contact us prior to placing an order to request the full sequence.
How to cite: TFORF3077 was a gift from Feng Zhang (Addgene plasmid # 144553 ; http://n2t.net/addgene:144553 ; RRID:Addgene_144553)
