>Addgene plasmid #144553 | TFORF3077 | depositor partial sequence | sequence record 285774 | Insert
ATCGATTGATCAACAAGTTTGTACAAAAAAGTTGGCATGACTGACTCCAAGTATTTCACAACCAATAAAA
AAGGAGAAATATTTGAACTAAAAGCTGAACTCAACAATGAAAAGAAAGAAAAGAGAAAGGAGGCTGTGAA
GAAAGTGATTGCTGCTATGACCGTGGGGAAGGATGTTAGTTCTCTCTTTCCAGACGTAGTGAACTGTATG
CAGACTGACAATCTGGAACTAAAGAAGCTTGTGTATCTCTACTTGATGAACTACGCCAAGAGTCAGCCAG
ACATGGCCATCATGGCTGTAAACAGCTTTGTGAAGGACTGTGAAGATCCTAATCCTTTGATTCGAGCCTT
GGCAGTCAGAACCATGGGGTGCATCCGGGTAGACAAAATTACAGAATATCTCTGTGAGCCGCTCCGCAAG
TGCTTGAAGGATGAGGATCCCTATGTTCGGAAAACAGCAGCAGTCTGCGTGGCAAAACTCCATGATATCA
ATGCCCAAATGGTGGAAGATCAGGGATTTCTGGATTCTCTACGGGATCTCATAGCAGATTCAAATCCAAT
GGTGGTGGCTAATGCCGTAGCGGCATTATCTGAAATCAGTGAGTCTCACCCAAACAGCAACTTACTTGAT
CTGAACCCACAGAACATTAATAAGCTGCTGACAGCCCTGAATGAATGCACTGAATGGGGCCAGATTTTCA
TCCTGGACTGCCTGTCTAATTACAACCCTAAAGATGATCGGGAGGCTCAGAGCATCTGTGAGCGGGTAAC
TCCCCGGCTATCCCATGCCAACTCAGCAGTGGTGCTTTCAGCGGTAAAAGTCCTAATGAAGTTTCTAGAA
TTGTTACCTAAGGATTCTGACTACTACAATATGCTGCTGAAGAAGTTAGCCCCTCCACTTGTCACTTTGC
TGTCTGGGGAGCCAGAAGTGCAGTATGTCGCCCTGAGGAACATCAACTTAATTGTCCAGAAAAGGCCTGA
AATCTTGAAGCAGGAAATCAAAGTCTTCTTTGTGAAGTACAATGATCCCATCTATGTTAAACTAGAGAAG
TTGGACATCATGATTCGTTTGGCATCTCAAGCCAACATTGCTCAGGTTCTGGCAGAACTGAAAGAATATG
CTACAGAGGTGGATGTTGACTTTGTTCGAAAAGCTGTGCGGGCCATTGGACGGTGTGCCATCAAGGTGGA
GCAATCTGCAGAGCGCTGTGTAAGCACATTGCTTGATCTAATCCAGACCAAAGTGAATTATGTGGTCCAA
GAAGCAATTGTTGTCATCAGGGACATCTTCCGCAAATACCCCAACAAGTATGAAAGTATCATCGCCACTC
TGTGTGAGAACTTAGACTCGCTGGATGAGCCAGATGCTCGAGCAGCTATGATTTGGATTGTGGGAGAATA
TGCTGAAAGAATTGACAATGCAGATGAGTTACTAGAAAGCTTCCTGGAGGGTTTTCACGATGAAAGCACC
CAGGTGCAGCTCACTCTGCTTACTGCCATAGTGAAGCTGTTTCTCAAGAAACCATCAGAAACACAGGAGC
TAGTCCAGCAGGTCTTGAGTTTGGCAACACAGGATTCTGATAATCCTGACCTTCGAGACCGGGGCTATAT
TTATTGGCGCCTTCTCTCAACTGACCCTGTTACAGCTAAAGAAGTAGTCTTGTCTGAGAAGCCACTGATC
TCTGAGGAGACGGACCTTATTGAGCCAACTCTGCTGGATGAGCTAATCTGCCACATTGGTTCTTTGGCCT
CTGTGTATCATAAGCCTCCCAATGCTTTTGTGGAAGGAAGTCATGGAATTCATCGTAAACACTTGCCAAT
TCATCATGGGAGCACTGATGCAGGTGACAGCCCTGTTGGCACTACCACTGCAACGAACCTGGAACAGCCT
CAGGTTATCCCCTCTCAAGGTGATCTTCTAGGGGATCTTTTAAACCTTGACCTCGGTCCCCCAGTCAATG
TGCCACAGGTGTCCTCCATGCAGATGGGAGCAGTGGATCTCCTAGGAGGAGGACTAGATAGTCTGCTTGG
CAGTGACCTTGGCGGGGGCATTGGAGGAAGTCCGGCAGTGGGACAATCCTTCATCCCATCATCGGTCCCT
GCAACCTTTGCTCCTTCACCTACACCTGCTGTGGTCAGCAGTGGACTGAATGACCTGTTTGAACTCTCCA
CAGGGATAGGCATGGCACCTGGTGGATATGTGGCTCCTAAGGCTGTCTGGCTACCTGCAGTAAAGGCTAA
AGGCTTGGAGATTTCCGGAACATTTACTCACCGCCAAGGGCACATCTATATGGAAATGAACTTCACCAAT
AAAGCTCTGCAGCACATGACAGATTTTGCAATCCAGTTTAACAAAAATAGCTTTGGTGTCATCCCCAGCA
CTCCTCTGGCCATCCATACACCACTGATGCCAAACCAGAGCATTGATGTCTCCCTGCCTCTCAATACCTT
GGGCCCAGTCATGAAGATGGAACCTCTGAATAACCTCCAGGTGGCTGTGAAAAACAATATCGATGTCTTC
TACTTCAGCTGCCTCATCCCACTCAATGTGCTTTTTGTAGAAGATGGCAAAATGGAGCGCCAGGTCTTCC
TTGCAACATGGAAGGATATTCCCAATGAAAATGAACTTCAGTTTCAGATTAAGGAATGTCATTTAAATGC
TGACACTGTTTCCAGCAAGTTGCAAAACAACAATGTTTATACTATTGCCAAGAGGAATGTGGAAGGGCAG
GACATGCTGTACCAATCCCTGAAGCTCACTAATGGCATTTGGATTTTGGCCGAACTACGTATCCAGCCAG
GAAACCCCAATTACACGCTGTCACTGAAGTGTAGAGCTCCTGAAGTCTCTCAATACATCTATCAGGTCTA
CGACAGCATTTTGAAAAACTACCCAACTTTCTTGTACAAAGTGGTTGATATCGGTAAGCCTATCCCTAAC
CCTCTCCTCGGTCTCGATTCTACGTAGTAATGAACTAGTCCGTAACTTGAAAGTATTTCGATTTCTTGGC
TTTATATATCTTGTGGAAAGGACGACGAGCACTCCCATAGAACCCCGCG
