>Addgene plasmid #144553 | TFORF3077 | depositor partial sequence | sequence record 285775 | Barcode
CGAGCACTCCCATAGAACCCCGCG
